>Addgene plasmid #217098 | pMV-OposCharlie2 | addgene full sequence | sequence record 442197 | Addgene NGS Result
AAAAATAAACAAATAGGGGTTCCGCGCACATTTCCCCGAAAAGTGCCACCTGACGTCTAAGAAACCATTA
TTATCATGACATTAACCTATAAAAATAGGCGTATCACGAGGCCCTTTCGTTGTAAAACGACGGCCAGTCG
AACCACGCAATGCGTCTCGATCCGCAGTGTCTTGCGTCTCTCAATTGCTCTAGAGCCGTGATGGCGAACC
TATGACACGCGTGTCAGCACTGACACGCGTAGCCATTTTCGATGACACGCGGCCCACATACAGAGAAGTA
TGGGGCCGCATGCCGAGAAGGACGTTTCATCCTCGGCTCCTGCACGGCCAGGTGCAGTAGCCGAGGATAA
AACATTTGCTGTAGTGTAGTGTAGACACTCTGTGCCGGAGGTCTGTAGGCCAAAACAACAGAACTCCGGC
ACAGAGCGTCTAGTTCTGGGACTTCCGGTTAGGCCGTTAGGGGATCTTTGACCTCACTTCCGGCCGGCGG
AGCAGGGAGCAGCGGAATGCCGCGGGGGACGCATCTCTGGGGGCCCTGTGATCGCCATTACCAGCAACCA
CATAACCACAGCAACCATCATCCAATCTACTGTTCTGGGGTGTCGTGGATTTCTAATTGACCATCATTAC
TGAGATAAGTGAGGGGGAGGCTGGGAGAGGCGAGGGCCTGTGCTATGGGTGCCATTTCCCACCATTAGAA
ATAGCGGCAGCCATCTTAATTTACATAAGGAACGCCATCTTGCAGCATAGTGCAGACTCCATTTCACCAC
TATTACTGTTGTGCATCCTTATTAACCCCTATTTCTGCTTATTAACCCTGCCCTTTCCTAAAAGACAGTT
ACATGTGCCATCTTGTGGTCAGTTAGGCTAGTTAACCCCTAATTGCCTGCAGGGCTAACAGGCTATCTAT
AATTCTATCTTCTGTCACTGCCCCCCTGACCGGTGCTAGCAATTCTACCGGGTAGGGGAGGCGCTTTTCC
CAAGGCAGTCTGGAGCATGCGCTTTAGCAGCCCCGCTGGGCACTTGGCGCTACACAAGTGGCCTCTGGCC
TCGCACACATTCCACATCCACCGGTAGGCGCCAACCGGCTCCGTTCTTTGGTGGCCCCTTCGCGCCACCT
TCTACTCCTCCCCTAGTCAGGAAGTTCCCCCCCGCCCCGCAGCTCGCGTCGTGCAGGACGTGACAAATGG
AAGTAGCACGTCTCACTAGTCTCGTGCAGATGGACAGCACCGCTGAGCAATGGAAGCGGGTAGGCCTTTG
GGGCAGCGGCCAATAGCAGCTTTGCTCCTTCGCTTTCTGGGCTCAGAGGCTGGGAAGGGGTGGGTCCGGG
GGCGGGCTCAGGGGCGGGCTCAGGGGCGGGGCGGGCGCCCGAAGGTCCTCCGGAGGCCCGGCATTCTGCA
CGCTTCAAAAGCGCACGTCTGCCGCGCTGTTCTCCTCTTCCTCATCTCCGGGCCTTTCGACCTGCAGCCA
ACGCCACCATGGGGACCGAGTACAAGCCCACGGTGCGCCTCGCCACCCGCGACGACGTCCCCCGGGCCGT
ACGCACCCTCGCCGCCGCGTTCGCCGACTACCCCGCCACGCGCCACACCGTCGACCCGGACCGCCACATC
GAGCGGGTCACCGAGCTGCAAGAACTCTTCCTCACGCGCGTCGGGCTCGACATCGGCAAGGTGTGGGTCG
CGGACGACGGCGCCGCGGTGGCGGTCTGGACCACGCCGGAGAGCGTCGAAGCGGGGGCGGTGTTCGCCGA
GATCGGCCCGCGCATGGCCGAGTTGAGCGGTTCCCGGCTGGCCGCGCAGCAACAGATGGAAGGCCTCCTG
GCGCCGCACCGGCCCAAGGAGCCCGCGTGGTTCCTGGCCACCGTCGGCGTCTCGCCCGACCACCAGGGCA
AGGGTCTGGGCAGCGCCGTCGTGCTCCCCGGAGTGGAGGCGGCCGAGCGCGCCGGGGTGCCCGCCTTCCT
GGAGACCTCCGCGCCCCGCAACCTCCCCTTCTACGAGCGGCTCGGCTTCACCGTCACCGCCGACGTCGAG
GTGCCCGAAGGACCGCGCACCTGGTGCATGACCCGCAAGCCCGGTGCCATCGATGCCACTAACTTCTCCC
TGTTGAAACAAGCAGGGGATGTCGAAGAGAATCCCGGGCCAATGGTGAGCAAGGGCGAGGAGCTGTTCAC
CGGGGTGGTGCCCATCCTGGTCGAGCTGGACGGCGACGTAAACGGCCACAAGTTCAGCGTGTCCGGCGAG
GGCGAGGGCGATGCCACCTACGGCAAGCTGACCCTGAAGTTCATCTGCACCACCGGCAAGCTGCCCGTGC
CCTGGCCCACCCTCGTGACCACCCTGACCTACGGCGTGCAGTGCTTCAGCCGCTACCCCGACCACATGAA
GCAGCACGACTTCTTCAAGTCCGCCATGCCCGAAGGCTACGTCCAGGAGCGCACCATCTTCTTCAAGGAC
GACGGCAACTACAAGACCCGCGCCGAGGTGAAGTTCGAGGGCGACACCCTGGTGAACCGCATCGAGCTGA
AGGGCATCGACTTCAAGGAGGACGGCAACATCCTGGGGCACAAGCTGGAGTACAACTACAACAGCCACAA
CGTCTATATCATGGCCGACAAGCAGAAGAACGGCATCAAGGTGAACTTCAAGATCCGCCACAACATCGAG
GACGGCAGCGTGCAGCTCGCCGACCACTACCAGCAGAACACCCCCATCGGCGACGGCCCCGTGCTGCTGC
CCGACAACCACTACCTGAGCACCCAGTCCGCCCTGAGCAAAGACCCCAACGAGAAGCGCGATCACATGGT
CCTGCTGGAGTTCGTGACCGCCGCCGGGATCACTCTCGGCATGGACGAGCTGTACAAGTAATTAATTAAG
CTCGCTGATCAGCCTCGACTGTGCCTTCTAGTTGCCAGCCATCTGTTGTTTGCCCCTCCCCCGTGCCTTC
CTTGACCCTGGAAGGTGCCACTCCCACTGTCCTTTCCTAATAAAATGAGGAAATTGCATCGCATTGTCTG
AGTAGGTGTCATTCTATTCTGGGGGGTGGGGTGGGGCAGGACAGCAAGGGGGAGGATTGGGAAGACAATA
GCAGGCATGCTGGGGATGCGGTGGGCTCTATGGCTTCTGAGGCGCGCCCTCGAGTAGGCAGGTTAGTTAA
AGAATTCCCCCTCCCCCTCACTTATCTTAGTTCACGGCACCCCACACAAGTTAAATAATATCAAGACCAA
CAAAAGAAACCGACTGACAGATGAACAAAGAAGTCACTAAGCAGGTAAGTTAAATAATTAGTTTTTGGTT
TATTAAATACAGTTATATATTACAATTATACATTTTTGTTATTTAAACTATAAATATCGCGAAATTATGG
TTTTTTTCTCGAAGTGACACACCACCCGAGTTATGCTCGGTTTTTTGGCGAATTTTGACACACCAAGCTC
AAAAGGTTGCCCATCACTGCTCTAGAGGGGCCCAGAGACGGAGTCACTGCCAACCGAGACGGTCATAGCT
GTTTCCTGTGTGCCGCTTCCTCGCTCACTGACTCGCTGCGCTCGGTCGTTCGGCTGCGGCGAGCGGTATC
AGCTCACTCAAAGGCGGTAATACGGTTACCCACAGAATCAGGGGATAACGCAGGAAAGAACATGTGAGCA
AAAGGCCAGCAAAAGGCCAGGAACCGTAAAAAGGCCGCGTTGCTGGCGTTTTTCCATAGGCTCCGCCCCC
CTGACGAGCATCACAAAAATCGACGCTCAAGTCAGAGGTGGCGAAACCCGACAGGACTATAAAGATACCA
GGCGTTTCCCCCTGGAAGCTCCCTCGTGCGCTCTCCTGTTCCGACCCTGCCGCTTACCGGATACCTGTCC
GCCTTTCTCCCTTCGGGAAGCGTGGCGCTTTCTCATAGCTCACGCTGTAGGTATCTCAGTTCGGTGTAGG
TCGTTCGCTCCAAGCTGGGCTGTGTGCACGAACCCCCCGTTCAGCCCGACCGCTGCGCCTTATCCGGTAA
CTATCGTCTTGAGTCCAACCCGGTAAGACACGACTTATCGCCACTGGCAGCAGCCACTGGTAACAGGATT
AGCAGAGCGAGGTATGTAGGCGGTGCTACAGAGTTCTTGAAGTGGTGGCCTAACTACGGCTACACTAGAA
GAACAGTATTTGGTATCTGCGCTCTGCTGAAGCCAGTTACCTTCGGAAAAAGAGTTGGTAGCTCTTGATC
CGGCAAACAAACCACCGCTGGTAGCGGTGGTTTTTTTGTTTGCAAGCAGCAGATTACGCGCAGAAAAAAA
GGATCTCAAGAAGATCCTTTGATCTTTTCTACGGGGTCTGACGCTCAGTGGAACGAAAACTCACGTTAAG
GGATTTTGGTCATGAGATTATCAAAAAGGATCTTCACCTAGATCCTTTTAAATTAAAAATGAAGTTTTAA
ATCAATCTAAAGTATATATGAGTAAACTTGGTCTGACAGTTACCAATGCTTAATCAGTGAGGCACCTATC
TCAGCGATCTGTCTCTTTCGTTCATCCATAGTTGCCTGACTCCCCGTCGTGTAGATAACTACGATACGGG
AGGGCTTACCATCTGGCCCCAGTGCTGCAATAATACCGCGGGACCCACGCTCACCGGCTCCAGATTTATC
AGCAATAAACCAGCCAGCCGGAAGGGCCGAGCGCAGAAGTGGTCCTGCAACTTTATCCGCCTCCATCCAG
TCTATTAATTGTTGCCGGGAAGCTAGAGTAAGTAGTTCGCCAGTTAATAGTTTGCGCAACGTTGTTGCCA
TCGCTACAGGCATCGTGGTATCACGCTCGTCGTTTGGTATGGCTTCATTCAGCTCCGGTTCCCAACGATC
AAGGCGAGTTACATGATCCCCCATGTTGCGCAAAAAAGCGGTTAGCTCCTTCGGTCCTCCGATCGTTGTC
AGAAGTAAGTTGGCCGCCGTGTTATCACTCATGGTTATGGCAGCACTACATAATTCTCTTACTGTCATGC
CATCCGTAAGATGCTTTTCTGTGACTGGTGAGTACTCAACCAAGTCATTCTGAGAATAGTGTATGCGGCG
ACCGAGTTGCTCTTGCCCGGCGTCAATACGGGATAATACCGCGCCACATAGCAGAACTTTAAAAGTGCTC
ATCATTGGAAAACGTTCTTCGGGGCGAAAACTCTCAAGGATCTTACCGCTGTTGAGATCCAGTTCGATGT
AACCCACTCGTGCACCCAACTGATCTTCAGCATCTTTTACTTTCACCAGCGTTTCTGGGTGAGCAAAAAC
AGGAAGGCAAAATGCCGCAAAAAAGGGAATAAGGGCGACACGGAAATGTTGAATACTCATACTCTTCCTT
TTTCAATATTATTGAAGCATTTATCAGGGTTATTGTCTCATGAGCGGATACATATTTGAATGTATTTAG
Features (pLannotate 1.2.2; 8 found; start..end, strand, type, name):
    118..138     -  CDS            lacZα (fragment): LacZα fragment of β-galactosidase; lacZ fragment
    960..1459    +  promoter       PGK promoter: mouse phosphoglycerate kinase 1 promoter
   1484..2078    +  CDS            PuroR (fragment): puromycin N-acetyltransferase; pac from Streptomyces alboniger; confers resistance to puromycin
   2142..2861    +  CDS            EGFP: the original enhanced GFP (Yang et al., 1996) mammalian codon-optimized
   2889..3113    +  polyA_signal   bGH poly(A) signal: bovine growth hormone polyadenylation signal
   3691..4279    -  rep_origin     ori: high-copy-number ColE1/pMB1/pBR322/pUC origin of replication
   4450..5310    -  CDS            AmpR: β-lactamase; bla; confers resistance to ampicillin, carbenicillin, and related antibiotics
   5311..26      -  promoter       AmpR promoter (across the origin): bla
