[The description below was written by a language model from this plasmid's Addgene catalogue record and pLannotate feature annotations shown in this document.]
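Description:
pMV-OposCharlie2 is a 5,389 nt transposon donor plasmid built on the pMV backbone and catalogued as a mammalian expression vector. It is propagated in E. coli as a high-copy plasmid through a ColE1/pUC-type origin of replication and is selected with ampicillin via the β-lactamase gene and its native promoter. A short remnant of lacZα is also detected, most likely a leftover of the cloning vector's original multiple cloning region.

The recorded insert is the pair of synthetic terminal inverted repeats (TIRs) of the OposCharlie2 DNA transposon. The automated annotation does not call the TIRs themselves, so their exact positions are not given. The unannotated stretches on either side of the mammalian cassette are the likely location, but this is an inference from the layout. The annotated cargo is a single selection/reporter unit: the mouse PGK promoter drives a puromycin N-acetyltransferase coding sequence (annotated as a fragment) followed closely by EGFP, terminated by the bovine growth hormone polyadenylation signal. The short gap between PuroR and EGFP is consistent with a linker or self-cleaving peptide joining the two, but the record does not identify the element.

No transposase is annotated on this plasmid, so it would have to be supplied separately. The transposase would recognise the TIRs, excise the cassette between them and integrate it into the host genome. Stable puromycin resistance and EGFP fluorescence would then report transposition events. The plasmid comes from a survey of 130 DNA transposons tested for activity in human cells, aimed at expanding the set of tools for genome engineering.
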