Addgene plasmid #217098: pMV-OposCharlie2
Purpose: Donor plasmid of OposCharlie2 Transposon
Depositing lab: Haoyi Wang. Depositing organization: Institute of Zoology, Chinese Academy of Sciences. Publication: Heterologous survey of 130 DNA transposons in human cells highlights their functional divergence and expands the genome engineering toolbox. Zhang T, Tan S, Tang N, Li Y, Zhang C, Sun J, Guo Y, Gao H, Cai Y, Sun W, Wang C, Fu L, Ma H, Wu Y, Hu X, Zhang X, Gee P, Yan W, Zhao Y, Chen Q, Guo B, Wang H, Zhang YE. Cell. 2024 Jul 11;187(14):3741-3760.e30. doi: 10.1016/j.cell.2024.05.007. Epub 2024 Jun 5. PubMed 38843831.
Backbone
  Vector backbone: pMV
  Vector type: Mammalian Expression
Growth in bacteria
  Bacterial resistance: Ampicillin, 100 μg/mL
  Growth temperature: 37°C
  Growth strain: DH5alpha
  Copy number: High Copy
Gene/Insert
  Gene/Insert name: TIRs of OposCharlie2 transposon (alt name: OposCharlie2)
  Species: Synthetic
  Cloning method: Restriction Enzyme; 5′ cloning site Unknown (unknown if destroyed); 3′ cloning site Unknown (unknown if destroyed)
Terms and licenses: Academic/Nonprofit Terms; Industry Terms: Not Available to Industry
How to cite: pMV-OposCharlie2 was a gift from Haoyi Wang (Addgene plasmid # 217098 ; http://n2t.net/addgene:217098 ; RRID:Addgene_217098)
